Addgene plasmid #221297: pMSCV-FKBP-NSD3
Purpose: Expression of NSD3 (pLxIS) in mammalian cells by retroviral transduction
Depositing lab: Jonathan Kagan. Depositing organization: Boston Children's Hospital. Publication: pLxIS-containing domains are biochemically flexible regulators of interferons and metabolism. Landau LM, Chaudhary N, Tien YC, Rogozinska M, Joshi S, Yao C, Crowley J, Hullahalli K, Campbell IW, Waldor MK, Haigis M, Kagan JC. Mol Cell. 2024 Jul 11;84(13):2436-2454.e10. doi: 10.1016/j.molcel.2024.05.030. Epub 2024 Jun 25. PubMed 38925114.
Backbone
  Vector backbone: pMSCV-IRES-GFP
  Vector type: Retroviral
Growth in bacteria
  Bacterial resistance: Ampicillin, 100 μg/mL
  Growth temperature: 37°C
  Growth strain: NEB Stable
  Copy number: High Copy
Gene/Insert
  Gene/Insert name: NSD3 (pLxIS)
  Species: M. musculus (mouse)
  Entrez Gene: Nsd3 (a.k.a. 6720429E03, A530023P05, AI528490, WHISTLE, Whsc1l1)
  Tag / fusion protein: FLAG-4xFKBP (N terminal on insert)
  Cloning method: Restriction Enzyme; 5′ cloning site BglII (not destroyed); 3′ cloning site NotI (not destroyed)
Terms and licenses: Academic/Nonprofit Terms; Industry Terms: Not Available to Industry
How to cite: pMSCV-FKBP-NSD3 was a gift from Jonathan Kagan (Addgene plasmid # 221297 ; http://n2t.net/addgene:221297 ; RRID:Addgene_221297)
