[The description below was written by a language model from this plasmid's Addgene catalogue record and pLannotate feature annotations shown in this document.]
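Description:
pMSCV-FKBP-NSD3 is a gammaretroviral expression vector built on the pMSCV-IRES-GFP backbone, intended for delivering a tagged fragment of mouse NSD3 into mammalian cells by retroviral transduction. In bacteria it is maintained through a high-copy ColE1/pUC-type origin and selected with ampicillin via the β-lactamase gene. The backbone also carries non-functional remnants of older cloning vectors (fragments of lacI, lacZα, rop, bom and the tetracycline resistance gene). The proviral portion is flanked by murine embryonic stem cell virus 5′ and 3′ LTRs. Downstream of the 5′ LTR lie the MESV Ψ packaging signal and a truncated, start-codon-less gag segment. Together these allow the transcript to be packaged into virions when the viral proteins are supplied in trans by packaging cells. No separate internal promoter is annotated, so expression is presumably driven from the 5′ LTR.

The insert, cloned between BglII and NotI, encodes an N-terminal FLAG epitope followed by four tandem FKBP domains fused to the pLxIS-containing region of mouse Nsd3. The feature table annotates only part of the FKBP array (one hit is a homology match to a fungal FKBP, the other to human FKBP12), and marks the Nsd3 segment as a fragment rather than the full-length histone methyltransferase. Tandem FKBP modules are commonly used for ligand-induced oligomerisation of a fused domain, although the record does not state this use explicitly. An EMCV IRES followed by EGFP sits downstream on the same transcript, so transduced cells can be identified or sorted by fluorescence. The stated purpose is expression of the NSD3 pLxIS domain, in a study of how pLxIS-containing domains regulate interferon responses and metabolism.
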