Features (pLannotate 1.2.2; 23 found; start..end, strand, type, name):
     61..81      +  CDS            FLAG (fragment): FLAG® epitope tag, followed by an enterokinase cleavage site
    784..1068    +  CDS            FPR2 (fragment): FKBP2_CRYNB - Protein inferred from homology: Swiss-Prot protein existence level 3. PPIases accelerate the folding of proteins. It catalyzes the cis-trans isomerization of proline imidic peptide bonds in oligopeptides (By similarity). From Cryptococcus neoformans var. neoformans serotype D (strain B-3501A) (Filobasidiella neoformans).
   1063..1383    +  CDS            FKBP1A: FKB1A_HUMAN - Also known as FKBP1, FKBP12. Experimental evidence at protein level: Swiss-Prot protein existence level 1. Keeps in an inactive conformation TGFBR1, the TGF-beta type I serine/threonine kinase receptor, preventing TGF-beta receptor activation in absence of ligand. Recruits SMAD7 to ACVR1B which prevents the association of SMAD2 and SMAD3 with the activin receptor complex, thereby blocking the activin signal. May modulate the RYR1 calcium channel activity. PPIases accelerate the folding of proteins. It catalyzes the cis-trans isomerization of proline imidic peptide bonds in oligop
   1402..2256    +  CDS            Nsd3 (fragment): NSD3_MOUSE - Also known as Whsc1l1. Experimental evidence at protein level: Swiss-Prot protein existence level 1. Histone methyltransferase. Preferentially dimethylates 'Lys- 4' and 'Lys-27' of histone H3 forming H3K2me2 and H3K27me2. H3 'Lys-4' methylation represents a specific tag for epigenetic transcriptional activation, while 'Lys-27' is a mark for transcriptional repression. From Mus musculus (Mouse).
   2279..2312    -  misc_feature   MCS (fragment): pBluescript multiple cloning site
   2414..2876    +  misc_feature   IRES: internal ribosome entry site (IRES) of the encephalomyocarditis virus (EMCV)
   2890..3609    +  CDS            EGFP: the original enhanced GFP (Yang et al., 1996) mammalian codon-optimized
   3671..4185    +  LTR            3' LTR: 3' long terminal repeat from murine embryonic stem cell virus
   4347..4363    -  protein_bind   lac operator: The lac repressor binds to the lac operator to inhibit transcription in E. coli. This inhibition can be relieved by adding lactose or isopropyl-β-D-thiogalactopyranoside (IPTG). lac repressor encoded by lacI
   4371..4401    -  promoter       lac promoter: promoter for the E. coli lac operon
   4416..4437    -  protein_bind   CAP binding site: CAP binding activates transcription in the presence of cAMP. E. coli catabolite activator protein
   4450..4542    -  CDS            lacI (fragment): lac repressor; lacI; The lac repressor binds to the lac operator to inhibit transcription in E. coli. This inhibition can be relieved by adding lactose or isopropyl-β-D-thiogalactopyranoside (IPTG).
   4725..5313    -  rep_origin     ori: high-copy-number ColE1/pMB1/pBR322/pUC origin of replication
   5484..6344    -  CDS            AmpR: β-lactamase; bla; confers resistance to ampicillin, carbenicillin, and related antibiotics
   6345..6449    -  promoter       AmpR promoter: bla
   6544..6579    +  CDS            rop (fragment): Rop protein, which maintains plasmids at low copy number; rop
   6681..6780    +  misc_feature   bom (fragment): basis of mobility region from pBR322
   6786..6935    -  CDS            lacZα (fragment): LacZα fragment of β-galactosidase; lacZ fragment
   6935..7136    -  CDS            TcR (fragment): tetracycline efflux protein; tet; confers resistance to tetracycline
   7137..7235    +  CDS            env (fragment): murine leukemia virus gPr80 envelope polyprotein precursor; env; proteolytically cleaved into gp70SU and p15TM subunits
   7277..7793    +  LTR            5' LTR: 5' long terminal repeat from murine embryonic stem cell virus
   7857..8198    +  misc_feature   MESV Ψ: packaging signal of murine embryonic stem cell virus
   8265..8681    +  CDS            gag (truncated): truncated Moloney murine leukemia virus (MMLV) gag gene lacking the start codon
>Addgene plasmid #221297 | pMSCV-FKBP-NSD3 | addgene full sequence | sequence record 438535 | Addgene NGS Result
AGATCTGCCACCATGGACTACAAGGATCACGACGGTGATTACAAGGACCACGACATCGACTACAAGGACG
ACGACGACAAGGGCGTTCAAGTAGAAACAATATCTCCAGGAGACGGGCGTACATTTCCTAAGCGTGGCCA
AACTTGCGTAGTCCATTATACCGGCATGCTGGAGGACGGTAAGAAGGTCGATAGCTCTAGAGACCGTAAC
AAACCTTTCAAATTTATGCTGGGGAAACAGGAGGTTATCCGTGGTTGGGAGGAAGGCGTGGCCCAAATGT
CCGTTGGGCAGCGTGCTAAGTTAACCATCTCGCCAGATTACGCATATGGGGCTACAGGCCATCCTGGGAT
CATTCCCCCGCATGCGACACTTGTGTTTGATGTAGAGCTGTTGAAGTTGGAGACGCGGGGAGTTCAAGTC
GAAACGATTTCACCAGGTGATGGACGCACCTTTCCTAAACGGGGACAAACGTGCGTCGTGCATTACACCG
GTATGCTGGAAGACGGCAAGAAAGTCGATTCAAGCCGCGATAGAAATAAACCCTTCAAATTCATGCTTGG
AAAACAGGAAGTAATACGCGGATGGGAAGAGGGTGTGGCGCAAATGTCTGTCGGGCAAAGAGCTAAACTG
ACAATAAGTCCTGATTACGCGTACGGTGCGACTGGGCACCCTGGTATCATTCCGCCGCACGCGACACTTG
TCTTCGACGTCGAGTTACTTAAGCTTGAGACGCGGGGGGTGCAGGTAGAGACTATTTCGCCCGGTGACGG
AAGAACTTTCCCAAAGCGGGGACAGACCTGTGTTGTCCACTACACTGGGATGTTGGAGGATGGTAAGAAA
GTTGACTCAAGTCGTGATCGCAACAAACCCTTTAAGTTTATGCTTGGGAAGCAGGAAGTCATCAGAGGTT
GGGAAGAAGGCGTAGCTCAGATGTCAGTGGGACAACGGGCCAAATTAACCATCAGTCCAGACTACGCCTA
CGGAGCCACCGGTCACCCAGGGATCATACCACCTCACGCAACCTTAGTGTTCGATGTGGAACTTTTAAAG
TTAGAGACGCGCGGTGTACAAGTGGAAACAATCAGTCCAGGGGATGGGAGAACATTCCCCAAAAGAGGCC
AGACGTGTGTCGTGCACTATACGGGGATGTTAGAAGATGGGAAAAAGGTCGATTCGTCACGCGACCGCAA
CAAACCGTTTAAATTCATGTTGGGAAAGCAGGAGGTGATTCGCGGCTGGGAGGAAGGTGTGGCACAGATG
AGCGTGGGCCAGAGAGCAAAACTGACTATCTCTCCTGATTATGCCTACGGCGCGACGGGCCACCCTGGCA
TAATTCCACCCCACGCTACCCTGGTATTCGATGTCGAGCTTCTGAAGCTTGAGGGTGCTGGGGCTGGGGC
TGATAAGCAGCCAGAAGAGGCTTCGTCCCAAGCAAAGAAGAATGTTACCTCTAAGACGGAAGTCAAGAAA
CCCCGAAGACCAAGGAGCGTGCTGAACAGTCAGCCAGAACAGACCAATGCTGGGGAGGTGGCCTCCTCAC
AATCAAGTACTGACCTTCGAAGGCAGAGCCAGAGGCGGCATACTAGCTTGGAAGAGGAAGAGCCACCTCC
TGTTAAAATCGCCTGGAAAACAGCAGCCGCAAGGAAGTCCTTACCAGCCTCCATCACAATGCACAAAGGG
AGCCTAGATTTGCAGAAGTGTAATATGTCTCCAGTTGTGAAAATTGAACAAGTGTTTGCTCTCCAGAATG
CAACAGGAGATGGGAAGTTTATTGATCAGTTTGTTTATTCAACGAAGGGTATTGGTAACAAAACAGAAAT
AAGTGTCAGGGGGCAAGACAGGCTTATAATCTCTTCACCAAGTCAGAGAAGTGAAAAGCCGGCTCAGAGC
GCGTCATCTCCGGAGGCAACATCTGGTTCTGCAGGCCCAGTAGAGAAGAAGCAGCAGAGAAGATCCATCA
GGACTCGATCTGAGTCAGAGAAGTCCGCCGAGGTTGTGCCAAAGAAGAAGATCAAAAAGGAGCAGGTTGA
GACAGCTCCCCAGGCCTCCCTGAAGACCGGGTTACAGAAAGGTGCCAGCGAGATTTCAGATTCCTGTAAG
CCCCTAAAGAAAAGGAGTCGCGCCTCAACGGATGTAGAGACGGCTAGTTGCACGTACAGAGACACATCTG
ACTCCGATTCTAGAGGACTGAGTGACGGGCAGGTAGGCTTTGGCAAACAAGTAGATAGCCCGTCAGCTAC
TGCTGACGCAGATGCTTGATAAGCGGCCGCGTTTAAACGTCGACGGTATCGATAAGCTTGATATCGAATT
CCGCCCCCCCCCCTAACGTTACTGGCCGAAGCCGCTTGGAATAAGGCCGGTGTGCGTTTGTCTATATGTT
ATTTTCCACCATATTGCCGTCTTTTGGCAATGTGAGGGCCCGGAAACCTGGCCCTGTCTTCTTGACGAGC
ATTCCTAGGGGTCTTTCCCCTCTCGCCAAAGGAATGCAAGGTCTGTTGAATGTCGTGAAGGAAGCAGTTC
CTCTGGAAGCTTCTTGAAGACAAACAACGTCTGTAGCGACCCTTTGCAGGCAGCGGAACCCCCCACCTGG
CGACAGGTGCCTCTGCGGCCAAAAGCCACGTGTATAAGATACACCTGCAAAGGCGGCACAACCCCAGTGC
CACGTTGTGAGTTGGATAGTTGTGGAAAGAGTCAAATGGCTCTCCTCAAGCGTATTCAACAAGGGGCTGA
AGGATGCCCAGAAGGTACCCCATTGTATGGGATCTGATCTGGGGCCTCGGTGCACATGCTTTACATGTGT
TTAGTCGAGGTTAAAAAAACGTCTAGGCCCCCCGAACCACGGGGACGTGGTTTTCCTTTGAAAAACACGA
TGATAATATGGCCACAACCATGGTGAGCAAGGGCGAGGAGCTGTTCACCGGGGTGGTGCCCATCCTGGTC
GAGCTGGACGGCGACGTAAACGGCCACAAGTTCAGCGTGTCTGGCGAGGGCGAGGGCGATGCCACCTACG
GCAAGCTGACCCTGAAGTTCATCTGCACCACCGGCAAGCTGCCCGTGCCCTGGCCCACCCTCGTGACCAC
CCTGACCTACGGCGTGCAGTGCTTCAGCCGCTACCCCGACCACATGAAGCAGCACGACTTCTTCAAGTCC
GCCATGCCCGAAGGCTACGTCCAGGAGCGCACCATCTTCTTCAAGGACGACGGCAACTACAAGACCCGCG
CCGAGGTGAAGTTCGAGGGCGACACCCTGGTGAACCGCATCGAGCTGAAGGGCATCGACTTCAAGGAGGA
CGGCAACATCCTGGGGCACAAGCTGGAGTACAACTACAACAGCCACAACGTCTATATCATGGCCGACAAG
CAGAAGAACGGCATCAAGGCGAACTTCAAGATCCGCCACAACATCGAGGACGGCAGCGTGCAGCTCGCCG
ACCACTACCAGCAGAACACCCCCATCGGCGACGGCCCCGTGCTGCTGCCCGACAACCACTACCTGAGCAC
CCAGTCCGCCCTGAGCAAAGACCCCAACGAGAAGCGCGATCACATGGTCCTGCTGGAGTTCGTGACCGCC
GCCGGGATCACTCTCGGCATGGACGAGCTGTACAAGTAATGAATTAATTAAGAATTCGATAAAATAAAAG
ATTTTATTTAGTCTCCAGAAAAAGGGGGGAATGAAAGACCCCACCTGTAGGTTTGGCAAGCTAGCTTAAG
TAACGCCATTTTGCAAGGCATGGAAAATACATAACTGAGAATAGAGAAGTTCAGATCAAGGTTAGGAACA
GAGAGACAGCAGAATATGGGCCAAACAGGATATCTGTGGTAAGCAGTTCCTGCCCCGGCTCAGGGCCAAG
AACAGATGGTCCCCAGATGCGGTCCCGCCCTCAGCAGTTTCTAGAGAACCATCAGATGTTTCCAGGGTGC
CCCAAGGACCTGAAATGACCCTGTGCCTTATTTGAACTAACCAATCAGTTCGCTTCTCGCTTCTGTTCGC
GCGCTTCTGCTCCCCGAGCTCAATAAAAGAGCCCACAACCCCTCACTCGGCGCGCCAGTCCTCCGATAGA
CTGCGTCGCCCGGGTACCCGTGTATCCAATAAACCCTCTTGCAGTTGCATCCGACTTGTGGTCTCGCTGT
TCCTTGGGAGGGTCTCCTCTGAGTGATTGACTACCCGTCAGCGGGGGTCTTTCATGGGTAACAGTTTCTT
GAAGTTGGAGAACAACATTCTGAGGGTAGGAGTCGAATATTAAGTAATCCTGACTCAATTAGCCACTGTT
TTGAATCCACATACTCCAATACTCCTGAAATAGTTCATTATGGACAGCGCAGAAAGAGCTGGGGAGAATT
GTGAAATTGTTATCCGCTCACAATTCCACACAACATACGAGCCGGAAGCATAAAGTGTAAAGCCTGGGGT
GCCTAATGAGTGAGCTAACTCACATTAATTGCGTTGCGCTCACTGCCCGCTTTCCAGTCGGGAAACCTGT
CGTGCCAGCTGCATTAATGAATCGGCCAACGCGCGGGGAGAGGCGGTTTGCGTATTGGGCGCTCTTCCGC
TTCCTCGCTCACTGACTCGCTGCGCTCGGTCGTTCGGCTGCGGCGAGCGGTATCAGCTCACTCAAAGGCG
GTAATACGGTTATCCACAGAATCAGGGGATAACGCAGGAAAGAACATGTGAGCAAAAGGCCAGCAAAAGG
CCAGGAACCGTAAAAAGGCCGCGTTGCTGGCGTTTTTCCATAGGCTCCGCCCCCCTGACGAGCATCACAA
AAATCGACGCTCAAGTCAGAGGTGGCGAAACCCGACAGGACTATAAAGATACCAGGCGTTTCCCCCTGGA
AGCTCCCTCGTGCGCTCTCCTGTTCCGACCCTGCCGCTTACCGGATACCTGTCCGCCTTTCTCCCTTCGG
GAAGCGTGGCGCTTTCTCATAGCTCACGCTGTAGGTATCTCAGTTCGGTGTAGGTCGTTCGCTCCAAGCT
GGGCTGTGTGCACGAACCCCCCGTTCAGCCCGACCGCTGCGCCTTATCCGGTAACTATCGTCTTGAGTCC
AACCCGGTAAGACACGACTTATCGCCACTGGCAGCAGCCACTGGTAACAGGATTAGCAGAGCGAGGTATG
TAGGCGGTGCTACAGAGTTCTTGAAGTGGTGGCCTAACTACGGCTACACTAGAAGAACAGTATTTGGTAT
CTGCGCTCTGCTGAAGCCAGTTACCTTCGGAAAAAGAGTTGGTAGCTCTTGATCCGGCAAACAAACCACC
GCTGGTAGCGGTGGTTTTTTTGTTTGCAAGCAGCAGATTACGCGCAGAAAAAAAGGATCTCAAGAAGATC
CTTTGATCTTTTCTACGGGGTCTGACGCTCAGTGGAACGAAAACTCACGTTAAGGGATTTTGGTCATGAG
ATTATCAAAAAGGATCTTCACCTAGATCCTTTTAAATTAAAAATGAAGTTTTAAATCAATCTAAAGTATA
TATGAGTAAACTTGGTCTGACAGTTACCAATGCTTAATCAGTGAGGCACCTATCTCAGCGATCTGTCTAT
TTCGTTCATCCATAGTTGCCTGACTCCCCGTCGTGTAGATAACTACGATACGGGAGGGCTTACCATCTGG
CCCCAGTGCTGCAATGATACCGCGAGACCCACGCTCACCGGCTCCAGATTTATCAGCAATAAACCAGCCA
GCCGGAAGGGCCGAGCGCAGAAGTGGTCCTGCAACTTTATCCGCCTCCATCCAGTCTATTAATTGTTGCC
GGGAAGCTAGAGTAAGTAGTTCGCCAGTTAATAGTTTGCGCAACGTTGTTGCCATTGCTACAGGCATCGT
GGTGTCACGCTCGTCGTTTGGTATGGCTTCATTCAGCTCCGGTTCCCAACGATCAAGGCGAGTTACATGA
TCCCCCATGTTGTGCAAAAAAGCGGTTAGCTCCTTCGGTCCTCCGATCGTTGTCAGAAGTAAGTTGGCCG
CAGTGTTATCACTCATGGTTATGGCAGCACTGCATAATTCTCTTACTGTCATGCCATCCGTAAGATGCTT
TTCTGTGACTGGTGAGTACTCAACCAAGTCATTCTGAGAATAGTGTATGCGGCGACCGAGTTGCTCTTGC
CCGGCGTCAATACGGGATAATACCGCGCCACATAGCAGAACTTTAAAAGTGCTCATCATTGGAAAACGTT
CTTCGGGGCGAAAACTCTCAAGGATCTTACCGCTGTTGAGATCCAGTTCGATGTAACCCACTCGTGCACC
CAACTGATCTTCAGCATCTTTTACTTTCACCAGCGTTTCTGGGTGAGCAAAAACAGGAAGGCAAAATGCC
GCAAAAAAGGGAATAAGGGCGACACGGAAATGTTGAATACTCATACTCTTCCTTTTTCAATATTATTGAA
GCATTTATCAGGGTTATTGTCTCATGAGCGGATACATATTTGAATGTATTTAGAAAAATAAACAAATAGG
GGTTCCGCGCACATTTCCCCGAAAAGTGCCACCTGACGTCTAAGAAACCATTATTATCATGACATTAACC
TATAAAAATAGGCGTATCACGAGGCCCTTTCGTCTCGCGCGTTTCGGTGATGACGGTGAAAACCTCTGAC
ACATGCAGCTCCCGGAGACGGTCACAGCTTGTCTGTAAGCGGATGCCGGGAGCAGACAAGCCCGTCAGGG
CGCGTCAGCGGGTGTTGGCGGGTGTCGGGGCTGGCTTAACTATGCGGCATCAGAGCAGATTGTACTGAGA
GTGCACCATATGCGGTGTGAAATACCGCACAGATGCGTAAGGAGAAAATACCGCATCAGGCGCCATTCGC
CATTCAGGCTGCGCAACTGTTGGGAAGGGCGATCGGTGCGGGCCTCTTCGCTATTACGCCAGCTGGCGAA
AGGGGGATGTGCTGCAAGGCGATTAAGTTGGGTAACGCCAGGGTTTTCCCAGTCACGACGTTGTAAAACG
ACGGCGCAAGGAATGGTGCATGCAAGGAGATGGCGCCCAACAGTCCCCCGGCCACGGGGCCTGCCACCAT
ACCCACGCCGAAACAAGCGCTCATGAGCCCGAAGTGGCGAGCCCGATCTTCCCCATCGGTGATGTCGGCG
ATATAGGCGCCAGCAACCGCACCTGTGGCGCCGGTGATGCCGGCCACGATGCGTCCGGCGTAGAGGCGAT
TAGTCCAATTTGTTAAAGACAGGATATCAGTGGTCCAGGCTCTAGTTTTGACTCAACAATATCACCAGCT
GAAGCCTATAGAGTACGAGCCATAGATAAAATAAAAGATTTTATTTAGTCTCCAGAAAAAGGGGGGAATG
AAAGACCCCACCTGTAGGTTTGGCAAGCTAGCTTAAGTAACGCCATTTTGCAAGGCATGGAAAATACATA
ACTGAGAATAGAGAAGTTCAGATCAAGGTTAGGAACAGAGAGACAGCAGAATATGGGCCAAACAGGATAT
CTGTGGTAAGCAGTTCCTGCCCCGGCTCAGGGCCAAGAACAGATGGTCCCCAGATGCGGTCCCGCCCTCA
GCAGTTTCTAGAGAACCATCAGATGTTTCCAGGGTGCCCCAAGGACCTGAAATGACCCTGTGCCTTATTT
GAACTAACCAATCAGTTCGCTTCTCGCTTCTGTTCGCGCGCTTCTGCTCCCCGAGCTCAATAAAAGAGCC
CACAACCCCTCACTCGGCGCGCCAGTCCTCCGATAGACTGCGTCGCCCGGGTACCCGTATTCCCAATAAA
GCCTCTTGCTGTTTGCATCCGAATCGTGGACTCGCTGATCCTTGGGAGGGTCTCCTCAGATTGATTGACT
GCCCACCTCGGGGGTCTTTCATTTGGAGGTTCCACCGAGATTTGGAGACCCCTGCCCAGGGACCACCGAC
CCCCCCGCCGGGAGGTAAGCTGGCCAGCGGTCGTTTCGTGTCTGTCTCTGTCTTTGTGCGTGTTTGTGCC
GGCATCTAATGTTTGCGCCTGCGTCTGTACTAGTTAGCTAACTAGCTCTGTATCTGGCGGACCCGTGGTG
GAACTGACGAGTTCTGAACACCCGGCCGCAACCCTGGGAGACGTCCCAGGGACTTTGGGGGCCGTTTTTG
TGGCCCGACCTGAGGAAGGGAGTCGATGTGGAATCCGACCCCGTCAGGATATGTGGTTCTGGTAGGAGAC
GAGAACCTAAAACAGTTCCCGCCTCCGTCTGAATTTTTGCTTTCGGTTTGGAACCGAAGCCGCGCGTCTT
GTCTGCTGCAGCGCTGCAGCATCGTTCTGTGTTGTCTCTGTCTGACTGTGTTTCTGTATTTGTCTGAAAA
TTAGGGCCAGACTGTTACCACTCCCTTAAGTTTGACCTTAGGTCACTGGAAAGATGTCGAGCGGATCGCT
CACAACCAGTCGGTAGATGTCAAGAAGAGACGTTGGGTTACCTTCTGCTCTGCAGAATGGCCAACCTTTA
ACGTCGGATGGCCGCGAGACGGCACCTTTAACCGAGACCTCATCACCCAGGTTAAGATCAAGGTCTTTTC
ACCTGGCCCGCATGGACACCCAGACCAGGTCCCCTACATCGTGACCTGGGAAGCCTTGGCTTTTGACCCC
CCTCCCTGGGTCAAGCCCTTTGTACACCCTAAGCCTCCGCCTCCTCTTCCTCCATCCGCCCCGTCTCTCC
CCCTTGAACCTCCTCGTTCGACCCCGCCTCGATCCTCCCTTTATCCAGCCCTCACTCCTTCTCTAGGCGC
CGGAATT
